>Addgene plasmid #130573 | pTK_Cerulean_Nanotag_92_positive_Control | addgene full sequence | sequence record 257558 | Addgene NGS Result
GTAGAAAAGATCAAAGGATCTTCTTGAGATCCTTTTTTTCTGCGCGTAATCTGCTGCTTGCAAACAAAAA
AACCACCGCTACCAGCGGTGGTTTGTTTGCCGGATCAAGAGCTACCAACTCTTTTTCCGAAGGTAACTGG
CTTCAGCAGAGCGCAGATACCAAATACTGTTCTTCTAGTGTAGCCGTAGTTAGGCCACCACTTCAAGAAC
TCTGTAGCACCGCCTACATACCTCGCTCTGCTAATCCTGTTACCAGTGGCTGCTGCCAGTGGCGATAAGT
CGTGTCTTACCGGGTTGGACTCAAGACGATAGTTACCGGATAAGGCGCAGCGGTCGGGCTGAACGGGGGG
TTCGTGCACACAGCCCAGCTTGGAGCGAACGACCTACACCGAACTGAGATACCTACAGCGTGAGCTATGA
GAAAGCGCCACGCTTCCCGAAGGGAGAAAGGCGGACAGGTATCCGGTAAGCGGCAGGGTCGGAACAGGAG
AGCGCACGAGGGAGCTTCCAGGGGGAAACGCCTGGTATCTTTATAGTCCTGTCGGGTTTCGCCACCTCTG
ACTTGAGCGTCGATTTTTGTGATGCTCGTCAGGGGGGCGGAGCCTATGGAAAAACGCCAGCAACGCGGCC
TTTTTACGGTTCCTGGCCTTTTGCTGGCCTTTTGCTCACATGTTCTTTCCTGCGTTATCCCCTGATTCTG
TGGATAACCGTATTACCGCCTTTGAGTGAGCTGATACCGCTCGCCGCAGCCGAACGACCGAGCGCAGCGA
GTCAGTGAGCGAGGAAGCGGAAGAGCGCTGCCGGCACCTGTCCTACGAGTTGCATGATAAAGAAGACAGT
CATAAGTGCGGCGACGATAGTCATGCCCCGCGCCCACCGGAAGGAGCTGACTGGGTTGAAGGCTCTCAAG
GGCATCGGTCGACGGATCCTTATCGATTTTACCACATTTGTAGAGGTTTTACTTGCTTTAAAAAACCTCC
CACACCTCCCCCTGAACCTGAAACATAAAATGAATGCAATTGTTGTTGTTAACTTGTTTATTGCAGCTTA
TAATGGTTACAAATAAAGCAATAGCATCACAAATTTCACAAATAAAGCATTTTTTTCACTGCATTCTAGT
TGTGGTTTGTCCAAACTCATCAATGTATCTTATCATGTCTGCTCGAAGCGGCCGGCCGCCCCGACTCTAG
ACACGTGAGATCTACCATTAGACTGGCTTGTACCGGAAAGCGGACTGTACTTTGCGTGAAGTAAACAGCT
GCCGATAATGACCGTGGTACCACCCGGTACAGACAGCAAGGCGCGCCGCTGAGGGAGTCTAGAGGCTCAC
TTGTACAGCTCGTCCATGCCGAGAGTGATCCCGGCGGCGGTCACGAACTCCAGCAGGACCATGTGATCGC
GCTTCTCGTTGGGGTCTTTGCTCAGCTTGGACTGGGTGCTCAGGTAGTGGTTGTCGGGCAGCAGCACGGG
GCCGTCGCCGATGGGGGTGTTCTGCTGGTAGTGGTCGGCGAGCTGCACGCTGCCGTCCTCGATGTTGTGG
CGGATCTTGAAGTTGGCCTTGATGCCGTTCTTCTGCTTGTCGGCGGTGATATAGACGTTGTCGCTGATGG
CGTTGTACTCCAGCTTGTGCCCCAGGATGTTGCCGTCCTCCTTGAAGTCGATGCCCTTCAGCTCGATGCG
GTTCACCAGGGTGTCGCCCTCGAACTTCACCTCGGCGCGGGTCTTGTAGTTGCCGTCGTCCTTGAAGAAG
ATGGTGCGCTCCTGGACGTAGCCTTCGGGCATGGCGGACTTGAAGAAGTCGTGCTGCTTCATGTGGTCGG
GGTAGCGGGCGAAGCACTGCACGCCCCAGGTCAGGGTGGTCACGAGGGTGGGCCAGGGCACGGGCAGCTT
GCCGGTGGTGCAGATGAACTTCAGGGTCAGCTTGCCGTAGGTGGCATCGCCCTCGCCCTCGCCGGACACG
CTGAACTTGTGGCCGTTTACGTCGCCGTCCAGCTCGACCAGGATGGGCACCACCCCGGTGAACAGCTCCT
CGCCCTTGCTCACCATGGTGGCGGCAAGCTAGCTTGCGGCCGCTTAAGAGCTGTATTGAACCTGGGAGTG
GACACCTGTGGAGAGAAAGGCAAAGTGGATGTCAGTAAGACCAATAGGTGCCTATCAGAAACGCAAGAGT
CTTCTCTGTCTCGACAAGCCCAGTTTCTATTGGTCTCCTTAAACCTGTCTTGTAACCTTGATACTTACCT
GCCCAGTGCCTCACGACCAACTTCTGCAGCTTAAGCGGCCGCAAGCTTGGGATCTGCGGCACGCTGTTGA
CGCTGTTAAGCGGGTCGCTGCAGGGTCGCTCGGTGTTCGAGGCCACACGCGTCACCTTAATATGCGAAGT
GGACCTGGGACCGCGCCGCCCCGACTGCATCTGCGTGTTCGAATTCGCCAATGACAAGACGCTGGGCGGG
GTTTGTGTCATCATAGAACTAAAGACATGCAAATATATTTCTTCCGGGGACACCGCCAGCAAACGCGAGC
AACGGGCCACGGGGATGAAGCAGCAAGCTTACTTAGATCGCAGATCTCGAGCCCGGGCTAGCGGTCCTTT
TAACATACACTATCCAATGCACATTTACATACACCACCAAAATCCGGCATTTGGGAAATTAAAACAACAA
AACTTGATTGCATATCATGATTTCATATTTTGCAGATGTTAATATTTAATCATATGCAGAGCCATTTAGC
TTAAGTGCATTAATGTAACTCATTTAAAAGAGGCCAGTAATCGTCCTATTGACTCCCAGCCTGGATGTTA
TCCATGCTGCCCTGCTGGTAAGGCCAGAGGGAGAGTCTCCTATTGGCACCCACAGAGATTGCTCTGATCT
GTTGAAAATCCTGTTAAAATCTAATTACTTAGGAGAATAGGCCAGGGAATATCTAATGAGCTTCAGGAAA
CCCACTGAAAGAAATTCTCTTTTAATACAGACTGAAACATCTTCTGTGTTTCAATTACAGTGATACCACA
TGAACGTAATTACACTTGTATAGAATGGGACTCTTCTTTGTTGTTTTAATTATATATCGCCAGATTTTTC
TTAGTCATGGAACAAAATAATTTGGTTCTTCATAAAGGTTAAGTGTTGGTGGAAAGCTCCATGGAACTCG
AGCTCGGTACCTATCGATAGAGAAATGTTCTGGCACCTGCACTTGCACTGGGGACAGCCTATTTTGCTAG
TTTGTTTTGTTTCGTTTTGTTTTGATGGAGAGCGTATGTTAGTACTATCGATTCACACAAAAAACCAACA
CACAGATGTAATGAAAATAAAGATATTTTATTGCGGCCGCTCCAAGTACCTCCCGTACCTTAATATTACT
TACTTATCATGGTAGCTTGGGCTGGCGTAATAGCGAAGAGGCCCGCACCGATCGCCCTTCCCAACAGTTG
CGCAGCCTGAATGGCGAATGGCAAATTGTAAGCGTTAATATTTTGTTAAAATTCGCGTTAAATTTTTGTT
AAATCAGCTCATTTTTTAACCAATAGGCCGAAATCGGCAAAATCCCTTATAAATCAAAAGAATAGACCGA
GATAGGGT
[37 nt withheld, positions 3579-3615]
AAAGAACGTGGACTCCAACGTCAAAGG
[49 nt withheld, positions 3643-3691]
T
[91 nt withheld, positions 3693-3783]
G
[124 nt withheld, positions 3785-3908]
CAGGTGGCACTTTTCGGGGAAATGTGCGCGGAACCCCTATTTGTTTATTTTTCTAAATACATTCAAATAT
GTATCCGCTCATGAGACAATAACCCTGATAAATGCTTCAATAATATTGAAAAAGGAAGAGTATGAGTATT
CAACATTTCCGTGTCGCCCTTATTCCCTTTTTTGCGGCATTTTGCCTTCCTGTTTTTGCTCACCCAGAAA
CGCTGGTGAAAGTAAAAGATGCTGAAGATCAGTTGGGTGCACGAGTGGGTTACATCGAACTGGATCTCAA
CAGCGGTAAGATCCTTGAGAGTTTTCGCCCCGAAGAACGTTTTCCAATGATGAGCACTTTTAAAGTTCTG
CTATGTGGCGCGGTATTATCCCGTATTGACGCCGGGCAAGAGCAACTCGGTCGCCGCATACACTATTCTC
AGAATGACTTGGTTGAGTACTCACCAGTCACAGAAAAGCATCTTACGGATGGCATGACAGTAAGAGAATT
ATGCAGTGCTGCCATAACCATGAGTGATAACACTGCGGCCAACTTACTTCTGACAACGATCGGAGGACCG
AAGGAGCTAACCGCTTTTTTGCACAACATGGGGGATCATGTAACTCGCCTTGATCGTTGGGAACCGGAGC
TGAATGAAGCCATACCAAACGACGAGCGTGACACCACGATGCCTGTAGCAATGGCAACAACGTTGCGCAA
ACTATTAACTGGCGAACTACTTACTCTAGCTTCCCGGCAACAATTAATAGACTGGATGGAGGCGGATAAA
GTTGCAGGACCACTTCTGCGCTCGGCCCTTCCGGCTGGCTGGTTTATTGCTGATAAATCTGGAGCCGGTG
AGCGTGGGTCTCGCGGTATCATTGCAGCACTGGGGCCAGATGGTAAGCCCTCCCGTATCGTAGTTATCTA
CACGACGGGGAGTCAGGCAACTATGGATGAACGAAATAGACAGATCGCTGAGATAGGTGCCTCACTGATT
AAGCATTGGTAACTGTCAGACCAAGTTTACTCATATATACTTTAGATTGATTTAAAACTTCATTTTTAAT
TTAAAAGGATCTAGGTGAAGATCCTTTTTGATAATCTCATGACCAAAATCCCTTAACGTGAGTTTTCGTT
CCACTGAGCGTCAGACCCC
Features (pLannotate 1.2.2; 13 found; start..end, strand, type, name):
     24..612     +  rep_origin     ori: high-copy-number ColE1/pMB1/pBR322/pUC origin of replication
    792..924     -  CDS            TcR (fragment): tetracycline efflux protein; tet; confers resistance to tetracycline
    940..1008    +  CDS            large T antigen (fragment): large T antigen from SV40 (simian virus 40)
   1031..1152    +  polyA_signal   SV40 poly(A) signal: SV40 polyadenylation signal
   1330..2046    -  CDS            mCerulean: mCerulean is a basic (constitutively fluorescent) cyan fluorescent protein published in 2005, derived from Aequorea victoria. It is reported to be a very rapidly-maturing monomer.
   2106..2238    -  intron         chimeric intron: chimera between introns from human β-globin and immunoglobulin heavy chain genes
   2316..2461    -  promoter       HSV TK promoter: herpes simplex virus thymidine kinase promoter
   3169..3260    -  misc_feature   pause site: RNA polymerase II transcriptional pause signal from the human α2 globin gene
   3274..3322    -  polyA_signal   poly(A) signal: synthetic polyadenylation signal
   3381..3448    +  CDS            lacZα (fragment): LacZα fragment of β-galactosidase; lacZ fragment
   3480..3908    -  rep_origin     f1 ori (sequence partly withheld): f1 bacteriophage origin of replication; arrow indicates direction of (+) strand synthesis
   3935..4039    +  promoter       AmpR promoter: bla
   4040..4900    +  CDS            AmpR: β-lactamase; bla; confers resistance to ampicillin, carbenicillin, and related antibiotics
