[The description below was written by a language model from this plasmid's Addgene catalogue record and pLannotate feature annotations shown in this document.]
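Description:
pTK_Cerulean_Nanotag_92_positive_Control is an enhancer-reporter plasmid built on the pTK_BsmBI backbone, a vector designed for cloning candidate enhancers upstream of a minimal promoter and reading out their activity by fluorescence. It is propagated in E. coli under ampicillin selection (AmpR with its bla promoter). The feature table shows a ColE1/pUC-type origin, usually considered high copy, although the catalogue lists the plasmid as low copy. An f1 origin is also present, along with short TcR, lacZα and SV40 large T fragments that appear to be non-functional backbone remnants.

The reporter unit runs on the minus strand of the sequenced record. The herpes simplex virus thymidine kinase minimal promoter is followed by a chimeric β-globin/immunoglobulin intron, which generally improves expression, and then the cyan fluorescent protein mCerulean. An SV40 poly(A) signal lies just beyond the coding region but is annotated on the opposite strand, so its role in terminating this transcript is not clear from the table. Upstream of the cassette, a synthetic poly(A) signal and an RNA polymerase II pause site from human α2 globin insulate the reporter from read-through transcription originating in the backbone.

The insert is a roughly 550 bp chicken FoxD3 cranial neural crest enhancer, NC4. It is not annotated, but the unannotated gap between the pause site and the TK promoter is where it would be expected. The "nanotag" of the name, presumably a short identifying sequence numbered 92, is likewise not annotated or described in the record. The sequenced length of 5,047 nt is somewhat shorter than the stated backbone and insert sizes combined. As the name indicates, the plasmid serves as a positive control for enhancer activity assays in this vector series, with a known neural crest enhancer driving Cerulean.
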