Addgene plasmid #130573: pTK_Cerulean_Nanotag_92_positive_Control
Purpose: Enhancer cloning nanotag reporter vector
Depositing lab: Tatjana Sauka-Spengler. Depositing organization: University of Oxford. Publication: Reconstruction of the Global Neural Crest Gene Regulatory Network In Vivo. Williams RM, Candido-Ferreira I, Repapi E, Gavriouchkina D, Senanayake U, Ling ITC, Telenius J, Taylor S, Hughes J, Sauka-Spengler T. Dev Cell. 2019 Oct 21;51(2):255-276.e7. doi: 10.1016/j.devcel.2019.10.003. PubMed 31639368.
Backbone
  Vector backbone: pTK_BsmBI
  Backbone size w/o insert (bp): 4670
  Vector type: Enhancer cloning nanotag reporter vector
Growth in bacteria
  Bacterial resistance: Ampicillin, 100 μg/mL
  Growth temperature: 37°C
  Growth strain: DH5alpha
  Copy number: Low Copy
Gene/Insert
  Gene/Insert name: FoxD3_cranial_neural_crest_enhancer_NC4
  Species: G. gallus (chicken)
  Insert size (bp): 550
  Promoter: thymidine kinase minimal promoter
  Cloning method: Restriction Enzyme; 5′ cloning site Unknown (unknown if destroyed)
  Sequencing primers: 5′ pTK forward CTAGCAAAATAGGCTGTCCC; 3′ pTK reverse ATATTTCTTCCGGGGACACC
Terms and licenses: Academic/Nonprofit Terms; Industry Terms: Not Available to Industry
How to cite: pTK_Cerulean_Nanotag_92_positive_Control was a gift from Tatjana Sauka-Spengler (Addgene plasmid # 130573 ; http://n2t.net/addgene:130573 ; RRID:Addgene_130573)
